>Addgene plasmid #227516 | pEPMS0CM0037 | addgene full sequence | sequence record 454876 | Addgene NGS Result
TAGGTCTCTAATGTGGAAGCTCAAAATAGGTGAAAAGAATGGGAAATTCAACATCGGTGATGGAAATGGT
GATGAATATTTATATAGCACCAATAACTTTGTGGGGAGACAAACTTGGGAGTTCGACCCTGATGCAGGCA
CGCAGGAAGAACGTGAACAAGTTGAAAGGTTTCGAGAACAATTTTTGATTAATAAGAAGAAACTTGACAT
CAGTTGTTGTGCAGATCTGCTCATGCGAAATCAGCTTATTAAGGAAAGCGGGATCGATCTTCTGAGCGAA
CCTCCAGTGAGACTTGGAGAGGAGGAGGATGTGAACTTTGAAGCGGTAACAACCGCAGTTAAAAAAGCAG
TTCGATTAAACCGTGCAATTCAAGCTTGGGATGGTCATTGGCCGGCTGAAAATGCGGGTCCACTCTTCTT
CACTCCTCCCCTGATAATTGCCCTATACATAAGTGGTACATTGGATACAATCCTAACAGAAGAACACAAG
AAGGAGATGATCCGTTATATGTACATCCATCAAAATGAAGATGGAGGATGGGGATTCTATATATCAGGCA
GAAGTACAATGATAGGGAGTGTCTTGAACTATGTGGGTCTAAGACTTCTTGGAGAAACTTCATCACCCAA
TGACAATGGTGATGGTGCGCTTGCTAAAGGCCGTAAATGGATACTTGATCACGGTGGCGCTACTTCGATT
CCTTCGTGGGGCAAGGTGTATCTCTCGGCGCTTGGAGTGTATGAATGGGCAGGCTGCAACCCTCTTCCTC
CAGAATTCTGGCTTTTCCCTTCCTTTTTGCCTTATCATCCTGCAAAAATGTGGTGTTACTGCAGAACCAC
ATACATGCCAATGTCATACTTGTATGGTAGAAGCTTTCATGGGCCTATTACAGACCTTGTTATATCATTG
AGAGAAGAGATTCATGTCATTCCTTACCACCAGATTAATTGGAACAAACAACGACATAATTGTTGCAAGG
AGGATCTGTACTACCCCCACACCTACATCCAAGATCTCTTATGGGATGGACTTCATTATTTTAGCGAGCC
ACTTATCACAAAATGGCCCTTTAAGAAGTTAAGAGAGAAGGGACTCCAAAGAGTTTTGGAGCTAATGCAA
TATAACGCTGAGGAAGGACGTTACATAACCATGGGTTGCGTGGAAAAGGCTTTACAGATGATGTGTTTCT
TTGCCCTGGATCCAAATGGAATTGACTTCAAACGACACCTTGCTAGACTGCCGGATTACTTGTGGATGGC
GGAGGATGGTATGAAGATGCAAAGTTTTGGTAGCCAGTTATGGGATTGCACTCTTGTGACTCAAGCAATT
CTCTCAAGTGATATGGTTGACGAGTATGGAGATTCACTAAAAAAAGCTCACTTTTACTTGAAAGAATCAC
AGATAAAAGAGAACCCAAAAGGAGATTTCGCAAATATGTGTCGCCAATTTACAAAAGGGGCATGGACTTT
CTCCGATCAAGATCAAGGTTGGGTCGTTTCAGATTGCACCGCTGAAGCTTTGAAGTGTTTAATGGCGTTG
TCGCAAATGCCACAAGAAATTGTCGGAGAAAAGGCTGAAGTGGAGCAATTATATGATGCTGTGAATGTCC
TTCTTTACCTACAAAGTCCACAAAGTGGTGGTTTTGCAATTTGGGAGGCACCAGTCCCAAAACCATATTT
AGAGAAATTAAACCCTTCAGAACTTTTTGCGGACATAGTGGTGGAAAGAGAGCATGTTGAATGTACAGGC
TCCATAATTCAGGCTCTACAAACGTTCAAAGATCTACATCCAGGGCATCGTGAGAAAGAAATCGAAGTTG
CTATTGAAAAAGGCATACACTTTTTGGAAAACAGGCAACAAGAAAATGGTTCATGGTATGGTTATTGGGG
TATATGTTATCTCTATGGCACATATTTTGTGCTTCAAGGATTAGTATCTTGTGGGAAAACATATGAAAAT
AGTGAAGCAGTTCGAAAAGCTGTCAATTTTTTCCTCTCAACACAGAACTCAGAAGGTGGTTGGGGAGAGA
ACTTTGAGTCATGCCCACAAGAGAAATTTATACCTTTGGAGGGGAACCGAACAAATTTGGTGCAAACTTC
ATGGGCATTGCTCGGTCTTTTATGTGGTGGACAGGCTGAAAGGGATCAGACACCATTACACAAGGCAGCA
AAATTACTTATAAATGGGCAAATGGATGACGGAGATTTTCCTCAACAGGAAATAACGGGAGTGTACATGA
AGAATTGCATGTTACATTATGCAGAATATAGGAACACTTTTCCCCTATGGGCGCTCGCTGAGTATCGAAA
GCGTGTTTGGTTGCCAAAACAAGAAAACGGTTCGAGAGACCTAAGGCTAGGTGGAGGCTCAGTGATGATA
AGTCTGCGATGGTGGATGCATGTGTCATGGTCATAGCTGTTTCCTGTGTGAAATTGTTATCCGCTCAGAG
GGCACAATCCTATTCCGCGCTATCCGACAATCTCCAAGACATTAGGTGGAGTTCAGTTCGGCGTATGGCA
TATGTCGCTGGAAAGAACATGTGAGCAAAAGGCCAGCAAAAGGCCAGGAACCGTAAAAAGGCCGCGTTGC
TGGCGTTTTTCCATAGGCTCCGCCCCCCTGACGAGCATCACAAAAATCGACGCTCAAGTCAGAGGTGGCG
AAACCCGACAGGACTATAAAGATACCAGGCGTTTCCCCCTGGAAGCTCCCTCGTGCGCTCTCCTGTTCCG
ACCCTGCCGCTTACCGGATACCTGTCCGCCTTTCTCCCTTCGGGAAGCGTGGCGCTTTCTCATAGCTCAC
GCTGTAGGTATCTCAGTTCGGTGTAGGTCGTTCGCTCCAAGCTGGGCTGTGTGCACGAACCCCCCGTTCA
GCCCGACCGCTGCGCCTTATCCGGTAACTATCGTCTTGAGTCCAACCCGGTAAGACACGACTTATCGCCA
CTGGCAGCAGCCACTGGTAACAGGATTAGCAGAGCGAGGTATGTAGGCGGTGCTACAGAGTTCTTGAAGT
GGTGGCCTAACTACGGCTACACTAGAAGAACAGTATTTGGTATCTGCGCTCTGCTGAAGCCAGTTACCTT
CGGAAAAAGAGTTGGTAGCTCTTGATCCGGCAAACAAACCACCGCTGGTAGCGGTGGTTTTTTTGTTTGC
AAGCAGCAGATTACGCGCAGAAAAAAAGGATCTCAAGAAGATCCTTTGATCTTTTCTACGGGGTCTGACG
CTCTATTCAACAAAGCCGCCGTCCCGTCAAGTCAGCGTAAATGGGTAGGGGGCTTCAAATCGTCCCCCCA
TACGATATAAGTTGTTACTAGTGCTTGGATTCTCACCAATAAAAAACGCCCGGCGGCAACCGAGCGTTCT
GAACAAATCCAGATGGAGTTCTGAGGTCATTACTGGATCTATCAACAGGAGTCCAAGCGAGCTCGATATC
AAATTACGCCCCGCCCTGCCACTCATCGCAGTACTGTTGTAATTCATTAAGCATTCTGCCGACATGGAAG
CCATCACAAACGGCATGATGAACCTGAATCGCCAGCGGCATCAGCACCTTGTCGCCTTGCGTATAATATT
TGCCCATGGTGAAAACGGGGGCGAAGAAGTTGTCCATATTGGCCACGTTTAAATCAAAACTGGTGAAACT
CACCCAGGGATTGGCTGAGACGAAAAACATATTCTCAATAAACCCTTTAGGGAAATAGGCCAGGTTTTCA
CCGTAACACGCCACATCTTGCGAATATATGTGTAGAAACTGCCGGAAATCGTCGTGGTATTCACTCCAGA
GCGATGAAAACGTTTCAGTTTGCTCATGGAAAACGGTGTAACAAGGGTGAACACTATCCCATATCACCAG
CTCACCGTCTTTCATTGCCATACGAAATTCCGGATGAGCATTCATCAGGCGGGCAAGAATGTGAATAAAG
GCCGGATAAAACTTGTGCTTATTTTTCTTTACGGTCTTTAAAAAGGCCGTAATATCCAGCTGAACGGTCT
GGTTATAGGTACATTGAGCAACTGACTGAAATGCCTCAAAATGTTCTTTACGATGCCATTGGGATATATC
AACGGTGGTATATCCAGTGATTTTTTTCTCCATTTTAGCTTCCTTAGCTCCTGAAAATCTCGATAACTCA
AAAAATACGCCCGGTAGTGATCTTATTTCATTATGGTGAAAGTTGGAACCTCTTACGTGCCGATCAACGT
CTCATTGATACCTGAAACAAAACCCATCGTACGGCCAAGGAAGTCTCCAATAACTGTGATCCACCACAAG
CGCCAGGGTTTTCCCAGTCACGACGTTGTAAAACGACGGCCAGTCATGCATAATCCGCACGCATCTGGAA
TAAGGAAGTGCCATTCCGCCTGACCT
Features (pLannotate 1.2.2; 6 found; start..end, strand, type, name):
     11..2335    +  CDS            DDS: DADIS_PANGI - Also known as DS
   2598..3186    -  rep_origin     ori: high-copy-number ColE1/pMB1/pBR322/pUC origin of replication
   3319..3413    -  terminator     lambda t0 terminator: transcription terminator from phage lambda
   3437..4093    -  CDS            cat: CAT_ECOLX - Experimental evidence at protein level: Swiss-Prot protein existence level 1. This enzyme is an effector of chloramphenicol resistance in bacteria. From Escherichia coli. This protein is used as a marker in many commonly used cloning vectors, such as pACYC184.
   4094..4196    -  promoter       cat promoter: promoter of the E. coli cat gene encoding chloramphenicol acetyltransferase
   4271..4314    -  CDS            lacZα (fragment): LacZα fragment of β-galactosidase; lacZ fragment
