[The description below was written by a language model from this plasmid's Addgene catalogue record and pLannotate feature annotations shown in this document.]
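Description:
pEPMS0CM0037 is a Level 0 (L0) standard part plasmid for modular Golden Gate-style assembly of plant expression constructs. It is built on the pTwist Chlor High Copy backbone and totals about 4.4 kb. The plasmid is propagated in E. coli from a high-copy ColE1/pUC-type origin of replication. Selection is with chloramphenicol, conferred by a cat (chloramphenicol acetyltransferase) gene driven by its native cat promoter and followed by a phage lambda t0 terminator. A short residual lacZα fragment is also annotated in the backbone. Although it is catalogued as a plant expression vector, the feature table shows no plant promoter, terminator or plant selectable marker. The plasmid is therefore a storage and donor vector for a coding part rather than a complete expression unit.

The payload is the coding sequence of LsTXSS, the taraxasterol synthase from lettuce (Lactuca sativa), supplied without a stop codon. This format typically allows in-frame fusion to a downstream C-terminal tag or other coding part during assembly. Internal BsaI recognition sites were removed by silent mutation, so the sequence is compatible with BsaI-based Type IIS cloning while the encoded protein is unchanged. The automated annotation labels the roughly 2.3 kb open reading frame as resembling dammarenediol II synthase from Panax ginseng. This is a homology-based match to a related triterpene synthase, not the identity of the insert, and it is consistent with LsTXSS belonging to the same broad enzyme class. The exact flanking cloning sites and overhangs are not stated in the record. The part was deposited in connection with work on the biosynthesis of anti-inflammatory triterpenoids in Calendula officinalis. It would be combined with promoter and terminator parts to build transcriptional units for expressing the enzyme in plants.
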