Addgene plasmid #227516: pEPMS0CM0037
Purpose: L0 part - CDS (without STOP codon)
Depositing lab: Nicola Patron. Depositing organization: Earlham Institute. Publication: Biosynthesis and bioactivity of anti-inflammatory triterpenoids in Calendula officinalis. Golubova D, Salmon M, Su H, Tansley C, Kaithakottil GG, Linsmith G, Schudoma C, Swarbreck D, O'Connell MA, Patron NJ. Nat Commun. 2025 Jul 28;16(1):6941. doi: 10.1038/s41467-025-62269-w. PubMed 40721615.
Backbone
  Vector backbone: pTwist Chlor High Copy
  Vector type: Plant Expression
Growth in bacteria
  Bacterial resistance: Chloramphenicol, 25 μg/mL
  Growth temperature: 37°C
  Growth strain: DH5alpha
  Copy number: High Copy
Gene/Insert
  Gene/Insert name: LsTXSS (Lactuca sativa taraxasterol synthase)
  Species: Lactuca sativa
  Mutation: BsaI sites removed by silent mutation
  Cloning method: Restriction Enzyme; 5′ cloning site unknown (unknown if destroyed)
Terms and licenses: Academic/Nonprofit Terms; Industry Terms: Not Available to Industry
How to cite: pEPMS0CM0037 was a gift from Nicola Patron (Addgene plasmid # 227516 ; http://n2t.net/addgene:227516 ; RRID:Addgene_227516)
